Addgene plasmid #134794: pED14xQ-1
Purpose: IPTG inducible expression of Q-TAGA qtRNA
Depositing lab: Ahmed Badran. Depositing organization: Broad Institute. Publication: Multiplex suppression of four quadruplet codons via tRNA directed evolution. DeBenedictis EA, Carver GD, Chung CZ, Soll D, Badran AH. Nat Commun. 2021 Sep 29;12(1):5706. doi: 10.1038/s41467-021-25948-y. PubMed 34588441.
Backbone
  Vector backbone: RK2 SpecR
  Total vector size (bp): 3240
  Vector type: Bacterial Expression, Synthetic Biology
Growth in bacteria
  Bacterial resistance: Spectinomycin, 50 μg/mL
  Growth temperature: 37°C
  Growth strain: DH5alpha
  Growth instructions: Grow in glucose to suppress expression of qtRNA
  Copy number: Low Copy
Gene/Insert
  Gene/Insert name: Q-TAGA qtRNA
  Species: Synthetic
Terms and licenses: Academic/Nonprofit Terms; Industry Terms: Not Available to Industry
Depositor comments: The lacI repressor must also be expressed in order to make the ProK-LacI promoter IPTG-inducible. These can be provided by the host strain, or on another plasmid. For example, E coli S2060s (Addgene Bacterial strain #105064), encode lacI.
How to cite: pED14xQ-1 was a gift from Ahmed Badran (Addgene plasmid # 134794 ; http://n2t.net/addgene:134794 ; RRID:Addgene_134794)
