[The description below was written by a language model from this plasmid's Addgene catalogue record and pLannotate feature annotations shown in this document.]
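Description:
pED14xQ-1 is a small (about 3.2 kb), low-copy bacterial expression plasmid built on an RK2 (IncP) replicon and used in synthetic biology work on genetic code expansion. Replication depends on the oriV origin together with the plasmid-encoded trfA gene, whose protein product binds and activates oriV. Selection is by spectinomycin, conferred by an aadA aminoglycoside adenylyltransferase (SmR) driven by the bla (AmpR) promoter; this marker also gives streptomycin resistance.

The payload is a synthetic quadruplet-decoding tRNA (qtRNA) designated Q-TAGA. The name suggests a glutamine-type tRNA scaffold directed at the four-base codon TAGA, although the record does not spell this out. The annotated tRNA lies on the reverse strand, downstream of a lac operator and followed by a putative bacterial terminator fragment. An rrnB T1 terminator sits upstream of the operator region in that orientation, presumably insulating the cassette from read-through. According to the depositor, transcription comes from a ProK-LacI hybrid promoter; the feature table detects only the operator, not the promoter itself. The plasmid carries no lacI, so IPTG-inducible control requires the lac repressor to be supplied by the host strain or by a second plasmid. The depositor also notes that glucose suppresses qtRNA expression.

The construct provides regulated expression of a single qtRNA in E. coli. The associated study concerns directed evolution of tRNAs and multiplex suppression of four quadruplet codons, so it fits use in assays of quadruplet codon decoding, likely alongside compatible reporter plasmids.
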