Features (pLannotate 1.2.2; 8 found; start..end, strand, type, name):
    595..1743    +  CDS            trfA: trans-acting replication protein that binds to and activates oriV
   1773..1844    +  promoter       AmpR promoter: bla
   1845..2636    +  CDS            SmR: aminoglycoside adenylyltransferase (Murphy, 1985); aadA; confers resistance to spectinomycin and streptomycin
   2735..2764    -  terminator     bacterial terminator (fragment): putative bacterial transcription terminator
   2806..2878    -  ncRNA          tRNA: Accession: RF00005 - tRNA
   2923..2939    -  protein_bind   lac operator: The lac repressor binds to the lac operator to inhibit transcription in E. coli. This inhibition can be relieved by adding lactose or isopropyl-β-D-thiogalactopyranoside (IPTG). lac repressor encoded by lacI
   3131..3175    -  terminator     rrnB T1 terminator: transcription terminator T1 from the E. coli rrnB gene
   3191..448     +  rep_origin     oriV (fragment) (across the origin): incP origin of replication
>Addgene plasmid #134794 | pED14xQ-1 | addgene full sequence | sequence record 266455 | Addgene NGS Result
TCACCCGGCGCGGCGTTGACAGATGAGGGGCAGGCTCGATTTCGGCCGGCGACGTGGAGCTGGCCAGCCT
CGCAAATCGGCGAAAACGCCTGATTTTACGCGAGTTTCCCACAGATGATGTGGACAAGCCTGGGGATAAG
TGCCCTGCGGTATTGACACTTGAGGGGCGCGACTACTGACAGATGAGGGGCGCGATCCTTGACACTTGAG
GGGCAGAGTGCTGACAGATGAGGGGCGCACCTATTGACATTTGAGGGGCTGTCCACAGGCAGAAAATCCA
GCATTTGCAAGGGTTTCCGCCCGTTTTTCGGCCACCGCTAACCTGTCTTTTAACCTGCTTTTAAACCAAT
ATTTATAAACCTTGTTTTTAACCAGGGCTGCGCCCTGTGCGCGTGACCGCGCACGCCGAAGGGGGGTGCC
CCCCCTTCTCGAACCCTCCCGGCCCGCTAACGCGGGCCTCCCATCCCCCCAGGGGCTGCGCCCCTCGGCC
GCGAACGGCCTCACCCCAAAAATGGAGGTTTCTCTTCTTTCACTTTACGGCTAGCTCAGCCCTAGGTATT
ATGCTAGCAGCCCCATACGATATAAGGAGGGTGAATGAATCGGACGTTTGACCGGAAGGCATACAGGCAA
GAACTGATCGACGCGGGGTTTTCCGCCGAGGATGCCGAAACCATCGCAAGCCGCACCGTCATGCGTGCGC
CCCGCGAAACCTTCCAGTCCGTCGGCTCGATGGTCCAGCAAGCTACGGCCAAGATCGAGCGCGACAGCGT
GCAACTGGCTCCCCCTGCCCTGCCCGCGCCATCGGCCGCCGTGGAGCGTTCGCGTCGTCTCGAACAGGAG
GCGGCAGGTTTGGCGAAGTCGATGACCATCGACACGCGAGGAACTATGACGACCAAGAAGCGAAAAACCG
CCGGCGAGGACCTGGCAAAACAGGTCAGCGAGGCCAAGCAGGCCGCGTTGCTGAAACACACGAAGCAGCA
GATCAAGGAAATGCAGCTTTCCTTGTTCGATATTGCGCCGTGGCCGGACACGATGCGAGCGATGCCAAAC
GACACGGCCCGCTCTGCCCTGTTCACCACGCGCAACAAGAAAATCCCGCGCGAGGCGCTGCAAAACAAGG
TCATTTTCCACGTCAACAAGGACGTGAAGATCACCTACACCGGCGTCGAGCTGCGGGCCGACGATGACGA
ACTGGTGTGGCAGCAGGTGTTGGAGTACGCGAAGCGCACCCCTATCGGCGAGCCGATCACCTTCACGTTC
TACGAGCTTTGCCAGGACCTGGGCTGGTCGATCAATGGCCGGTATTACACGAAGGCCGAGGAATGCCTGT
CGCGCCTACAGGCGACGGCGATGGGCTTCACGTCCGACCGCGTTGGGCACCTGGAATCGGTGTCGCTGCT
GCACCGCTTCCGCGTCCTGGACCGTGGCAAGAAAACGTCCCGTTGCCAGGTCCTGATCGACGAGGAAATC
GTCGTGCTGTTTGCTGGCGACCACTACACGAAATTCATATGGGAGAAGTACCGCAAGCTGTCGCCGACGG
CCCGACGGATGTTCGACTATTTCAGCTCGCACCGGGAGCCGTACCCGCTCAAGCTGGAAACCTTCCGCCT
CATGTGCGGATCGGATTCCACCCGCGTGAAGAAGTGGCGCGAGCAGGTCGGCGAAGCCTGCGAAGAGTTG
CGAGGCAGCGGCCTGGTGGAACACGCCTGGGTCAATGATGACCTGGTGCATTGCAAACGCTAGACGGCCT
ATTTGGCCTATTTTTCTAAATACATTCAAATATGTATCCGCTCATGAGACAATAACCCTGATAAATGCTT
CAATAATATTGAAAAAGGAAGAGTATGAGGGAAGCGGTGATCGCCGAAGTATCGACTCAACTATCAGAGG
TAGTTGGCGTCATCGAGCGCCATCTCGAACCGACGTTGCTGGCCGTACATTTGTACGGCTCCGCAGTGGA
TGGCGGCCTGAAGCCACACAGTGATATTGATTTGCTGGTTACGGTGACCGTAAGGCTTGATGAAACAACG
CGGCGAGCTTTGATCAACGACCTTTTGGAAACTTCGGCTTCCCCTGGAGAGAGCGAGATTCTCCGCGCTG
TAGAAGTCACCATTGTTGTGCACGACGACATCATTCCGTGGCGTTATCCAGCTAAGCGCGAACTGCAATT
TGGAGAATGGCAGCGCAATGACATTCTTGCAGGTATCTTCGAGCCAGCCACGATCGACATTGATCTGGCT
ATCTTGCTGACAAAAGCAAGAGAACATAGCGTTGCCTTGGTAGGTCCAGCGGCGGAGGAACTCTTTGATC
CGGTTCCTGAACAGGATCTATTTGAGGCGCTAAATGAAACCTTAACGCTATGGAACTCGCCGCCCGACTG
GGCTGGCGATGAGCGAAATGTAGTGCTTACGTTGTCCCGCATTTGGTACAGCGCAGTAACCGGCAAAATC
GCGCCGAAGGATGTCGCTGCCGACTGGGCAATGGAGCGCCTGCCGGCCCAGTATCAGCCCGTCATACTTG
AAGCTAGACAGGCTTATCTTGGACAAGAAGAAGATCGCTTGGCCTCGCGCGCAGATCAGTTGGAAGAATT
TGTCCACTACGTGAAAGGCGAGATCACCAAGGTAGTCGGCAAATAAACGCCATGGGCATTAAAAAATGCC
CTCTTGGGTTATCAAGAGGGTCATTATATTTGCTGAGGAGTGCCGTTAATTAAGTCGGATGAATGGCAGA
AGCTTAAAAAAAATCCTTAGCTTTCGCTAAGGATCTGCAGGTCGACGGATCCTCGAAGCGAGCTTTTTTA
ATGTGGCTGGGGTACGAGGATTCGAACCTCGGAATGCCGGAATTAGAAATCCGGTGCCTTACCGCTTGGC
GATACCCCAACTGGGTGCACTTACAAGGTAAGGGACCCATCTTGTCTGCTAATTGTTATCCGCTCACAAT
TATCTTACTGCGCAGATACGCCCTCGTCAATCCCTTAATAGCAAAATGCCTTTTGATCGGCGAGAAAGTC
AGCAGGCCGCTTAGTTAGCCGTGCACTGATCATATCGTCAATTATTACCTCCACGGGGAGAGCCTGAGCA
AACTGGCCTCAGGCATTTGAGAAGCACAAGGGTCCCTAAGTCTCCTCAGCAAAACGAAAGGCCCAGTCTT
TCGACTGAGCCTTTCGTTTTATTTGACCGGATGTCCTCTTACTGACAGATGAGGGGCGGACGTTGACACT
TGAGGGGCCGAC
